Addgene plasmid #41945: MSCV-TRE-DsRed-IRES-d24EGFP
Purpose: Retroviral expression of DsRed in mammalian cells
Depositing lab: Stephen Elledge. Depositing organization: Harvard Medical School. Publication: Global protein stability profiling in mammalian cells. Yen HC, Xu Q, Chou DM, Zhao Z, Elledge SJ. Science. 2008 Nov 7;322(5903):918-23. doi: 10.1126/science.1160489. PubMed 18988847.
Backbone
  Vector backbone: MSCV
  Backbone size w/o insert (bp): 7556
  Vector type: Mammalian Expression, Retroviral
  Selectable markers: IRES d24EGFP
Growth in bacteria
  Bacterial resistance: Ampicillin, 100 μg/mL
  Growth temperature: 37°C
  Growth strain: ccdB Survival
  Copy number: High Copy
Gene/Insert
  Gene/Insert name: DsRed
  Promoter: TRE
  Cloning method: Gateway Cloning
  Sequencing primers: 5′ pLXSN-5
Terms and licenses: Academic/Nonprofit Terms; Industry Terms: Not Available to Industry
Depositor comments: 24 hour half life EGFP
How to cite: MSCV-TRE-DsRed-IRES-d24EGFP was a gift from Stephen Elledge (Addgene plasmid # 41945 ; http://n2t.net/addgene:41945 ; RRID:Addgene_41945)
