[The description below was written by a language model from this plasmid's Addgene catalogue record and pLannotate feature annotations shown in this document.]
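Description:
MSCV-TRE-DsRed-IRES-d24EGFP is a murine stem cell virus (MSCV)-based gammaretroviral vector for expressing DsRed in mammalian cells. In bacteria it is maintained through a high-copy ColE1/pUC-type origin and an ampicillin resistance gene (β-lactamase with its own promoter). The remaining bacterial annotations (fragments of TcR, lacZα, bom, rop and lacI, plus lac promoter/operator elements) appear to be backbone remnants rather than functional parts. The viral backbone comprises an MESV-type 5' LTR, the MESV Ψ packaging signal and a truncated gag region that aids packaging. The 3' LTR is annotated as a U3-deleted, self-inactivating form, which would silence LTR-driven transcription after integration.

The payload is a bicistronic cassette driven by a tetracycline response element (seven tetO copies) fused to a minimal CMV promoter, so expression depends on a Tet transactivator supplied separately and on doxycycline status. This promoter drives DsRed-Express, followed by an EMCV IRES2 and an EGFP coding sequence, so both proteins are translated from one transcript. The depositor describes the EGFP as having a 24-hour half-life, and it is listed as the selectable marker, allowing transduced cells to be identified or sorted by fluorescence. In the feature table the cassette lies on the opposite strand to the LTRs, Ψ and gag, suggesting it is oriented antisense to the viral genome.

The record lists Gateway cloning and a ccdB-tolerant growth strain, but no att sites or ccdB gene are annotated, and the sequenced record (7,380 nt) is slightly shorter than the stated backbone size. The associated publication concerns global protein stability profiling, in which a red-to-green fluorescence ratio would report relative protein stability. The record does not define this plasmid's specific role in that work.
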