Features (pLannotate 1.2.2; 25 found; start..end, strand, type, name):
      7..41      -  LTR            3' LTR (ΔU3) (fragment): self-inactivating 3' long terminal repeat (LTR) from Moloney murine leukemia virus
     84..299     +  protein_bind   tetracycline response element (fragment): contains seven copies of the tetracycline operator tetO tetracycline repressor TetR
    317..355     +  promoter       minimal CMV promoter: human cytomegalovirus (CMV) immediate early promoter
    449..480     +  misc_feature   MCS (fragment): pUC18/19 multiple cloning site
    512..534     +  misc_feature   MCS (fragment): multiple cloning site
    549..1226    +  CDS            DsRed-Express: rapidly maturing tetrameric variant of DsRed fluorescent protein (Bevis and Glick, 2002) mammalian codon-optimized
   1232..1267    +  misc_feature   MCS (fragment): multiple cloning site
   1269..1855    +  misc_feature   IRES2: internal ribosome entry site (IRES) of the encephalomyocarditis virus (EMCV)
   1856..2575    +  CDS            EGFP: the original enhanced GFP (Yang et al., 1996) mammalian codon-optimized
   2600..3016    -  CDS            gag (truncated): truncated Moloney murine leukemia virus (MMLV) gag gene lacking the start codon
   3083..3424    -  misc_feature   MESV Ψ: packaging signal of murine embryonic stem cell virus
   3488..4004    -  LTR            5' LTR: 5' long terminal repeat from murine embryonic stem cell virus
   4046..4144    -  CDS            env (fragment): murine leukemia virus gPr80 envelope polyprotein precursor; env; proteolytically cleaved into gp70SU and p15TM subunits
   4145..4346    +  CDS            TcR (fragment): tetracycline efflux protein; tet; confers resistance to tetracycline
   4346..4495    +  CDS            lacZα (fragment): LacZα fragment of β-galactosidase; lacZ fragment
   4501..4600    -  misc_feature   bom (fragment): basis of mobility region from pBR322
   4702..4737    -  CDS            rop (fragment): Rop protein, which maintains plasmids at low copy number; rop
   4832..4936    +  promoter       AmpR promoter: bla
   4937..5797    +  CDS            AmpR: β-lactamase; bla; confers resistance to ampicillin, carbenicillin, and related antibiotics
   5968..6556    +  rep_origin     ori: high-copy-number ColE1/pMB1/pBR322/pUC origin of replication
   6739..6831    +  CDS            lacI (fragment): lac repressor; lacI; The lac repressor binds to the lac operator to inhibit transcription in E. coli. This inhibition can be relieved by adding lactose or isopropyl-β-D-thiogalactopyranoside (IPTG).
   6844..6865    +  protein_bind   CAP binding site: CAP binding activates transcription in the presence of cAMP. E. coli catabolite activator protein
   6880..6910    +  promoter       lac promoter: promoter for the E. coli lac operon
   6918..6934    +  protein_bind   lac operator: The lac repressor binds to the lac operator to inhibit transcription in E. coli. This inhibition can be relieved by adding lactose or isopropyl-β-D-thiogalactopyranoside (IPTG). lac repressor encoded by lacI
   7096..10      -  LTR            3' LTR (ΔU3) (fragment) (across the origin): self-inactivating 3' long terminal repeat (LTR) from Moloney murine leukemia virus
>Addgene plasmid #41945 | MSCV-TRE-DsRed-IRES-d24EGFP | addgene full sequence | sequence record 329618 | Addgene NGS Result
GGTTCTCTAGCTTGCCAAACCTACAGGTGGGGTCTTTCATTCCCCCCTTTTTCTGGAGACTAAATAAAAT
CTTTTATTTTATCGTCGAGTTTACCACTCCCTATCAGTGATAGAGAAAAGTGAAAGTCGAGTTTACCACT
CCCTATCAGTGATAGAGAAAAGTGAAAGTCGAGTTTACCACTCCCTATCAGTGATAGAGAAAAGTGAAAG
TCGAGTTTACCACTCCCTATCAGTGATAGAGAAAAGTGAAAGTCGAGTTTACCACTCCCTATCAGTGATA
GAGAAAAGTGAAAGTCGAGCTCGGTACCCGGGTCGAGGTAGGCGTGTACGGTGGGAGGCCTATATAAGCA
GAGCTCGTTTAGTGAACCGTCAGATCGCCTGGAGACGCCATCCACGCTGTTTTGACCTCCATAGAAGACA
CCGGGACCGATCCAGCCTCCGCGGCCCCGAATTCGAGCTCGGTACCCGGGGATCCTCTAGTCAGCTGACG
CGTGCTAGCGCGGCCGCACCGGCTAGCGCTACCGGACTCAGATCCACCGGTCGCCACCATGGCCTCCTCC
GAGGACGTCATCAAGGAGTTCATGCGCTTCAAGGTGCGCATGGAGGGCTCCGTGAACGGCCACGAGTTCG
AGATCGAGGGCGAGGGCGAGGGCCGCCCCTACGAGGGCACCCAGACCGCCAAGCTGAAGGTGACCAAGGG
CGGCCCCCTGCCCTTCGCCTGGGACATCCTGTCCCCCCAGTTCCAGTACGGCTCCAAGGTGTACGTGAAG
CACCCCGCCGACATCCCCGACTACAAGAAGCTGTCCTTCCCCGAGGGCTTCAAGTGGGAGCGCGTGATGA
ACTTCGAGGACGGCGGCGTGGTGACCGTGACCCAGGACTCCTCCCTGCAGGACGGCTCCTTCATCTACAA
GGTGAAGTTCATCGGCGTGAACTTCCCCTCCGACGGCCCCGTAATGCAGAAGAAGACTATGGGCTGGGAG
GCCTCCACCGAGCGCCTGTACCCCCGCGACGGCGTGCTGAAGGGCGAGATCCACAAGGCCCTGAAGCTGA
AGGACGGCGGCCACTACCTGGTGGAGTTCAAGTCCATCTACATGGCCAAGAAGCCCGTGCAGCTGCCCGG
CTACTACTACGTGGACTCCAAGCTGGACATCACCTCCCACAACGAGGACTACACCATCGTGGAGCAGTAC
GAGCGCGCCGAGGGCCGCCACCACCTGTTCCTGTAGCGGCCAATTCTGCAGTCGACGGTACCGCGGGCCC
GGGATCCGCCCCTCTCCCTCCCCCCCCCCTAACGTTACTGGCCGAAGCCGCTTGGAATAAGGCCGGTGTG
CGTTTGTCTATATGTTATTTTCCACCATATTGCCGTCTTTTGGCAATGTGAGGGCCCGGAAACCTGGCCC
TGTCTTCTTGACGAGCATTCCTAGGGGTCTTTCCCCTCTCGCCAAAGGAATGCAAGGTCTGTTGAATGTC
GTGAAGGAAGCAGTTCCTCTGGAAGCTTCTTGAAGACAAACAACGTCTGTAGCGACCCTTTGCAGGCAGC
GGAACCCCCCACCTGGCGACAGGTGCCTCTGCGGCCAAAAGCCACGTGTATAAGATACACCTGCAAAGGC
GGCACAACCCCAGTGCCACGTTGTGAGTTGGATAGTTGTGGAAAGAGTCAAATGGCTCTCCTCAAGCGTA
TTCAACAAGGGGCTGAAGGATGCCCAGAAGGTACCCCATTGTATGGGATCTGATCTGGGGCCTCGGTACA
CATGCTTTACATGTGTTTAGTCGAGGTTAAAAAAACGTCTAGGCCCCCCGAACCACGGGGACGTGGTTTT
CCTTTGAAAAACACGATGATAATATGGCCACAACCATGGTGAGCAAGGGCGAGGAGCTGTTCACCGGGGT
GGTGCCCATCCTGGTCGAGCTGGACGGCGACGTAAACGGCCACAAGTTCAGCGTGTCCGGCGAGGGCGAG
GGCGATGCCACCTACGGCAAGCTGACCCTGAAGTTCATCTGCACCACCGGCAAGCTGCCCGTGCCCTGGC
CCACCCTCGTGACCACCCTGACCTACGGCGTGCAGTGCTTCAGCCGCTACCCCGACCACATGAAGCAGCA
CGACTTCTTCAAGTCCGCCATGCCCGAAGGCTACGTCCAGGAGCGCACCATCTTCTTCAAGGACGACGGC
AACTACAAGACCCGCGCCGAGGTGAAGTTCGAGGGCGACACCCTGGTGAACCGCATCGAGCTGAAGGGCA
TCGACTTCAAGGAGGACGGCAACATCCTGGGGCACAAGCTGGAGTACAACTACAACAGCCACAACGTCTA
TATCATGGCCGACAAGCAGAAGAACGGCATCAAGGTGAACTTCAAGATCCGCCACAACATCGAGGACGGC
AGCGTGCAGCTCGCCGACCACTACCAGCAGAACACCCCCATCGGCGACGGCCCCGTGCTGCTGCCCGACA
ACCACTACCTGAGCACCCAGTCCGCCCTGAGCAAAGACCCCAACGAGAAGCGCGATCACATGGTCCTGCT
GGAGTTCGTGACCGCCGCCGGGATCACTCTCGGCATGGACGAGCTGTACAAGTAAAGCGGCCTCGAGAGA
TCTAATTCCGGCGCCTAGAGAAGGAGTGAGGGCTGGATAAAGGGAGGATCGAGGCGGGGTCGAACGAGGA
GGTTCAAGGGGGAGAGACGGGGCGGATGGAGGAAGAGGAGGCGGAGGCTTAGGGTGTACAAAGGGCTTGA
CCCAGGGAGGGGGGTCAAAAGCCAAGGCTTCCCAGGTCACGATGTAGGGGACCTGGTCTGGGTGTCCATG
CGGGCCAGGTGAAAAGACCTTGATCTTAACCTGGGTGATGAGGTCTCGGTTAAAGGTGCCGTCTCGCGGC
CATCCGACGTTAAAGGTTGGCCATTCTGCAGAGCAGAAGGTAACCCAACGTCTCTTCTTGACATCTACCG
ACTGGTTGTGAGCGATCCGCTCGACATCTTTCCAGTGACCTAAGGTCAAACTTAAGGGAGTGGTAACAGT
CTGGCCCTAATTTTCAGACAAATACAGAAACACAGTCAGACAGAGACAACACAGAACGATGCTGCAGCGC
TGCAGCAGACAAGACGCGCGGCTTCGGTTCCAAACCGAAAGCAAAAATTCAGACGGAGGCGGGAACTGTT
TTAGGTTCTCGTCTCCTACCAGAACCACATATCCTGACGGGGTCGGATTCCACATCGACTCCCTTCCTCA
GGTCGGGCCACAAAAACGGCCCCCAAAGTCCCTGGGACGTCTCCCAGGGTTGCGGCCGGGTGTTCAGAAC
TCGTCAGTTCCACCACGGGTCCGCCAGATACAGAGCTAGTTAGCTAACTAGTACAGACGCAGGCGCAAAC
ATTAGATGCCGGCACAAACACGCACAAAGACAGAGACAGACACGAAACGACCGCTGGCCAGCTTACCTCC
CGGCGGGGGGGTCGGTGGTCCCTGGGCAGGGGTCTCCAAATCTCGGTGGAACCTCCAAATGAAAGACCCC
CGAGGTGGGCAGTCAATCAATCTGAGGAGACCCTCCCAAGGATCAGCGAGTCCACGATTCGGATGCAAAC
AGCAAGAGGCTTTATTGGGAATACGGGTACCCGGGCGACGCAGTCTATCGGAGGACTGGCGCGCCGAGTG
AGGGGTTGTGGGCTCTTTTATTGAGCTCGGGGAGCAGAAGCGCGCGAACAGAAGCGAGAAGCGAACTGAT
TGGTTAGTTCAAATAAGGCACAGGGTCATTTCAGGTCCTTGGGGCACCCTGGAAACATCTGATGGTTCTC
TAGAAACTGCTGAGGGCGGGACCGCATCTGGGGACCATCTGTTCTTGGCCCTGAGCCGGGGCAGGAACTG
CTTACCACAGATATCCTGTTTGGCCCATATTCTGCTGTCTCTCTGTTCCTAACCTTGATCTGAACTTCTC
TATTCTCAGTTATGTATTTTCCATGCCTTGCAAAATGGCGTTACTTAAGCTAGCTTGCCAAACCTACAGG
TGGGGTCTTTCATTCCCCCCTTTTTCTGGAGACTAAATAAAATCTTTTATTTTATCTATGGCTCGTACTC
TATAGGCTTCAGCTGGTGATATTGTTGAGTCAAAACTAGAGCCTGGACCACTGATATCCTGTCTTTAACA
AATTGGACTAATCGCCTCTACGCCGGACGCATCGTGGCCGGCATCACCGGCGCCACAGGTGCGGTTGCTG
GCGCCTATATCGCCGACATCACCGATGGGGAAGATCGGGCTCGCCACTTCGGGCTCATGAGCGCTTGTTT
CGGCGTGGGTATGGTGGCAGGCCCCGTGGCCGGGGGACTGTTGGGCGCCATCTCCTTGCATGCACCATTC
CTTGCGCCGTCGTTTTACAACGTCGTGACTGGGAAAACCCTGGCGTTACCCAACTTAATCGCCTTGCAGC
ACATCCCCCTTTCGCCAGCTGGCGTAATAGCGAAGAGGCCCGCACCGATCGCCCTTCCCAACAGTTGCGC
AGCCTGAATGGCGAATGGCGCCTGATGCGGTATTTTCTCCTTACGCATCTGTGCGGTATTTCACACCGCA
TATGGTGCACTCTCAGTACAATCTGCTCTGATGCCGCATAGTTAAGCCAGCCCCGACACCCGCCAACACC
CGCTGACGCGCCCTGACGGGCTTGTCTGCTCCCGGCATCCGCTTACAGACAAGCTGTGACCGTCTCCGGG
AGCTGCATGTGTCAGAGGTTTTCACCGTCATCACCGAAACGCGCGAGACGAAAGGGCCTCGTGATACGCC
TATTTTTATAGGTTAATGTCATGATAATAATGGTTTCTTAGACGTCAGGTGGCACTTTTCGGGGAAATGT
GCGCGGAACCCCTATTTGTTTATTTTTCTAAATACATTCAAATATGTATCCGCTCATGAGACAATAACCC
TGATAAATGCTTCAATAATATTGAAAAAGGAAGAGTATGAGTATTCAACATTTCCGTGTCGCCCTTATTC
CCTTTTTTGCGGCATTTTGCCTTCCTGTTTTTGCTCACCCAGAAACGCTGGTGAAAGTAAAAGATGCTGA
AGATCAGTTGGGTGCACGAGTGGGTTACATCGAACTGGATCTCAACAGCGGTAAGATCCTTGAGAGTTTT
CGCCCCGAAGAACGTTTTCCAATGATGAGCACTTTTAAAGTTCTGCTATGTGGCGCGGTATTATCCCGTA
TTGACGCCGGGCAAGAGCAACTCGGTCGCCGCATACACTATTCTCAGAATGACTTGGTTGAGTACTCACC
AGTCACAGAAAAGCATCTTACGGATGGCATGACAGTAAGAGAATTATGCAGTGCTGCCATAACCATGAGT
GATAACACTGCGGCCAACTTACTTCTGACAACGATCGGAGGACCGAAGGAGCTAACCGCTTTTTTGCACA
ACATGGGGGATCATGTAACTCGCCTTGATCGTTGGGAACCGGAGCTGAATGAAGCCATACCAAACGACGA
GCGTGACACCACGATGCCTGTAGCAATGGCAACAACGTTGCGCAAACTATTAACTGGCGAACTACTTACT
CTAGCTTCCCGGCAACAATTAATAGACTGGATGGAGGCGGATAAAGTTGCAGGACCACTTCTGCGCTCGG
CCCTTCCGGCTGGCTGGTTTATTGCTGATAAATCTGGAGCCGGTGAGCGTGGGTCTCGCGGTATCATTGC
AGCACTGGGGCCAGATGGTAAGCCCTCCCGTATCGTAGTTATCTACACGACGGGGAGTCAGGCAACTATG
GATGAACGAAATAGACAGATCGCTGAGATAGGTGCCTCACTGATTAAGCATTGGTAACTGTCAGACCAAG
TTTACTCATATATACTTTAGATTGATTTAAAACTTCATTTTTAATTTAAAAGGATCTAGGTGAAGATCCT
TTTTGATAATCTCATGACCAAAATCCCTTAACGTGAGTTTTCGTTCCACTGAGCGTCAGACCCCGTAGAA
AAGATCAAAGGATCTTCTTGAGATCCTTTTTTTCTGCGCGTAATCTGCTGCTTGCAAACAAAAAAACCAC
CGCTACCAGCGGTGGTTTGTTTGCCGGATCAAGAGCTACCAACTCTTTTTCCGAAGGTAACTGGCTTCAG
CAGAGCGCAGATACCAAATACTGTTCTTCTAGTGTAGCCGTAGTTAGGCCACCACTTCAAGAACTCTGTA
GCACCGCCTACATACCTCGCTCTGCTAATCCTGTTACCAGTGGCTGCTGCCAGTGGCGATAAGTCGTGTC
TTACCGGGTTGGACTCAAGACGATAGTTACCGGATAAGGCGCAGCGGTCGGGCTGAACGGGGGGTTCGTG
CACACAGCCCAGCTTGGAGCGAACGACCTACACCGAACTGAGATACCTACAGCGTGAGCTATGAGAAAGC
GCCACGCTTCCCGAAGGGAGAAAGGCGGACAGGTATCCGGTAAGCGGCAGGGTCGGAACAGGAGAGCGCA
CGAGGGAGCTTCCAGGGGGAAACGCCTGGTATCTTTATAGTCCTGTCGGGTTTCGCCACCTCTGACTTGA
GCGTCGATTTTTGTGATGCTCGTCAGGGGGGCGGAGCCTATGGAAAAACGCCAGCAACGCGGCCTTTTTA
CGGTTCCTGGCCTTTTGCTGGCCTTTTGCTCACATGTTCTTTCCTGCGTTATCCCCTGATTCTGTGGATA
ACCGTATTACCGCCTTTGAGTGAGCTGATACCGCTCGCCGCAGCCGAACGACCGAGCGCAGCGAGTCAGT
GAGCGAGGAAGCGGAAGAGCGCCCAATACGCAAACCGCCTCTCCCCGCGCGTTGGCCGATTCATTAATGC
AGCTGGCACGACAGGTTTCCCGACTGGAAAGCGGGCAGTGAGCGCAACGCAATTAATGTGAGTTAGCTCA
CTCATTAGGCACCCCAGGCTTTACACTTTATGCTTCCGGCTCGTATGTTGTGTGGAATTGTGAGCGGATA
ACAATTTCACAATTCTCCCCAGCTCTTTCTGCGCTGTCCATAATGAACTATTTCAGGAGTATTGGAGTAT
GTGGATTCAAAACAGTGGCTAATTGAGTCAGGATTACTTAATATTCGACTCCTACCCTCAGAATGTTGTT
CTCCAACTTCAAGAAACTGTTACCCATGAAAGACCCCCGCTGACGGGTAGTCAATCACTCAGAGGAGACC
CTCCCAAGGAACAGCGAGACCACAAGTCGGATGCAACTGCAAGAGGGTTTATTGGATACACGGGTACCCG
GGCGACGCAGTCTATCGGAGGACTGGCGCGCCGAGTGAGGGGTTGTGGGCTCTTTTATTGAGCTCGGGGA
GCAGAAGCGCGCGAACAGAAGCGAGAAGCGAACTGATTGGTTAGTTCAAATAAGGCACAGGGTCATTTCA
GGTCCTTGGGGCACCCTGGAAACATCTGAT
