>Addgene plasmid #41945 | MSCV-TRE-DsRed-IRES-d24EGFP | addgene partial sequence | sequence record 62670 | pLXSN5 5'-CCCTTGAACCTCCTCGTTCGACC-3'
CAGCCCTCACTCCTTCTCTAGGCGCCGGAATTAGATCTCTCGAGGCCGCTTTACTTGTACAGCTCGTCCA
TGCCGAGAGTGATCCCGGCGGCGGTCACGAACTCCAGCAGGACCATGTGATCGCGCTTCTCGTTGGGGTC
TTTGCTCAGGGCGGACTGGGTGCTCAGGTAGTGGTTGTCGGGCAGCAGCACGGGGCCGTCGCCGATGGGG
GTGTTCTGCTGGTAGTGGTCGGCGAGCTGCACGCTGCCGTCCTCGATGTTGTGGCGGATCTTGAAGTTCA
CCTTGATGCCGTTCTTCTGCTTGTCGGCCATGATATAGACGTTGTGGCTGTTGTAGTTGTACTCCAGCTT
GTGCCCCAGGATGTTGCCGTCCTCCTTGAAGTCGATGCCCTTCAGCTCGATGCGGTTCACCAGGGTGTCG
CCCTCGAACTTCACCTCGGCGCGGGTCTTGTAGTTGCCGTCGTCCTTGAAGAAGATGGTGCGCTCCTGGA
CGTAGCCTTCGGGCATGGCGGACTTGAAGAAGTCGTGCTGCTTCATGTGGTCGGGGTAGCGGCTGAAGCA
CTGCACGCCGTAGGTCAGGGTGGTCACGAGGGTGGGCCAGGGCACGGGCAGCTTGCCGGTGGTGCAGATG
AACTTCAGGGTCAGCTTGCCGTAGGTGGCATCGCCCTCGCCCTCGCCGGACACGCTGAACTTGTGGCCGT
TTACGTCGCCGTCCAGCTCGACCAGGATGGGCACCACCCCGGTGAACAGCTCCTCGCCCTTGCTCACCAT
GGTTGTGGCCATATTATCATCGTGTTTTTCAAAGGAAAACCACGTCCCCGTGGTTCGGGGGGCCTAGACG
TTTTTTAACCTCGACTAAACACATGTAAAGCATGTGTACCGAGGCCCCAGATCAGATCCCATACAATGGG
GTACCTTCTGGGCATCCTTCAGCCCCTTGTTGAATACGCTTGAGGAGAGCCATTTGACTCTTTCCACAAC
TATC
