>Addgene plasmid #41945 | MSCV-TRE-DsRed-IRES-d24EGFP | addgene partial sequence | sequence record 62672 | IRES-F 5'-TGGCTCTCCTCAAGCGTATT-3'
AGGTACCCCATTGTATGGGATCTGATCTGGGGCCTCGGTACACATGCTTTACATGTGTTTAGTCGAGGTT
AAAAAAACGTCTAGGCCCCCCGAACCACGGGGACGTGGTTTTCCTTTGAAAAACACGATGATAATATGGC
CACAACCATGGTGAGCAAGGGCGAGGAGCTGTTCACCGGGGTGGTGCCCATCCTGGTCGAGCTGGACGGC
GACGTAAACGGCCACAAGTTCAGCGTGTCCGGCGAGGGCGAGGGCGATGCCACCTACGGCAAGCTGACCC
TGAAGTTCATCTGCACCACCGGCAAGCTGCCCGTGCCCTGGCCCACCCTCGTGACCACCCTGACCTACGG
CGTGCAGTGCTTCAGCCGCTACCCCGACCACATGAAGCAGCACGACTTCTTCAAGTCCGCCATGCCCGAA
GGCTACGTCCAGGAGCGCACCATCTTCTTCAAGGACGACGGCAACTACAAGACCCGCGCCGAGGTGAAGT
TCGAGGGCGACACCCTGGTGAACCGCATCGAGCTGAAGGGCATCGACTTCAAGGAGGACGGCAACATCCT
GGGGCACAAGCTGGAGTACAACTACAACAGCCACAACGTCTATATCATGGCCGACAAGCAGAAGAACGGC
ATCAAGGTGAACTTCAAGATCCGCCACAACATCGAGGACGGCAGCGTGCAGCTCGCCGACCACTACCAGC
AGAACACCCCCATCGGCGACGGCCCCGTGCTGCTGCCCGACAACCACTACCTGAGCACCCAGTCCGCCCT
GAGCAAAGACCCCAACGAGAAGCGCGATCACATGGTCCTGCTGGAGTTCGTGACCGCCGCCGGGATCACT
CTCGGCATGGACGAGCTGTACAAGTAAA
