>Addgene plasmid #41945 | MSCV-TRE-DsRed-IRES-d24EGFP | addgene partial sequence | sequence record 63438 | TRE-F 5'-AAGTGAAAGTCGAGCTCGGTA-3'
GAGGCTATATAAGCAGAGCTCGTTTAGTGAACCGTCAGATCGCCTGGAGACGCCATCCACGCTGTTTTGA
CCTCCATAGAAGACACCGGGACCGATCCAGCCTCCGCGGCCCCGAATTCGAGCTCGGTACCCGGGGATCC
TCTAGTCAGCTGACGCGTGCTAGCGCGGCCGCACCGGCTAGCGCTACCGGACTCAGATCCACCGGTCGCC
ACCATGGCCTCCTCCGAGGACGTCATCAAGGAGTTCATGCGCTTCAAGGTGCGCATGGAGGGCTCCGTGA
ACGGCCACGAGTTCGAGATCGAGGGCGAGGGCGAGGGCCGCCCCTACGAGGGCACCCAGACCGCCAAGCT
GAAGGTGACCAAGGGCGGCCCCCTGCCCTTCGCCTGGGACATCCTGTCCCCCCAGTTCCAGTACGGCTCC
AAGGTGTACGTGAAGCACCCCGCCGACATCCCCGACTACAAGAAGCTGTCCTTCCCCGAGGGCTTCAAGT
GGGAGCGCGTGATGAACTTCGAGGACGGCGGCGTGGTGACCGTGACCCAGGACTCCTCCCTGCAGGACGG
CTCCTTCATCTACAAGGTGAAGTTCATCGGCGTGAACTTCCCCTCCGACGGCCCCGTAATGCAGAAGAAG
ACTATGGGCTGGGAGGCCTCCACCGAGCGCCTGTACCCCCGCGACGGCGTGCTGAAGGGCGAGATCCACA
AGGCCCTGAAGCTGAAGGACGGCGGCCACTACCTGGTGGAGTTCAAGTCCATCTACATGGCCAAGAAGCC
CGTGCAGCTGCCCGGCTACTACTACGTGGACTCCAAGCTGGACATCACCTCCCACAACGAGGACTACACC
ATCGTG
